Addgene plasmid #120961: C20m
Purpose: MoClo golden gate assembly CD part with sfYFP-ssrA (superfolder YFP with ssrA degradation tag; variant of https://www.fpbase.org/protein/yfp/)
Depositing lab: Richard Murray. Depositing organization: California Institute of Technology.
Backbone
  Vector backbone: DVA
  Backbone size w/o insert (bp): 2100
  Vector type: Synthetic Biology
Growth in bacteria
  Bacterial resistance: Ampicillin, 100 μg/mL
  Growth temperature: 37°C
  Growth strain: JM109
  Copy number: High Copy
Gene/Insert
  Gene/Insert name: sfYFP-ssrA (has BbsI site)
  Species: Synthetic
  Insert size (bp): 764
  Tag / fusion protein: ssrA degradation tag (C terminal on insert)
  Cloning method: Gibson Cloning
  Sequencing primers: 5′ AAATAGGCGTATCACGAGGCA; 3′ TTACCGCCTTTGAGTGAGCTG
Terms and licenses: Academic/Nonprofit Terms; Industry Terms: Not Available to Industry
Depositor comments: Not suitable for stage-2 Golden Gate cloning (contains internal BbsI cut site) Please see Supplemental Documents for annotated Genbank file.
How to cite: C20m was a gift from Richard Murray (Addgene plasmid # 120961 ; http://n2t.net/addgene:120961 ; RRID:Addgene_120961)
