[The description below was written by a language model from this plasmid's Addgene catalogue record, the feature table of its GenBank file and pLannotate feature annotations shown in this document.]
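Description:
C20m is a level-0 "CD" part plasmid from the CIDAR MoClo Extension collection for Golden Gate assembly, built on the DVA destination vector backbone (about 2.1 kb) and classed as a synthetic biology vector. It is a small circular plasmid of roughly 2.86 kb that is maintained in E. coli at high copy through a ColE1/pMB1/pUC-type origin and is selected with ampicillin through a beta-lactamase gene driven by its own bla promoter. A putative bacterial transcription terminator sits just upstream of the part region, where it may help insulate the part from backbone read-through. The part itself is flanked by BioBrick prefix and suffix sequences inherited from the backbone.

The payload is a synthetic insert of about 764 bp encoding superfolder YFP with a C-terminal ssrA degradation tag. The automated annotations label the open reading frame as superfolder GFP, which reflects its close similarity to that protein; the catalogue entry identifies it as the yellow variant. The ssrA tag directs the protein to endogenous bacterial proteases, so the reporter turns over quickly and follows changes in expression more closely than a stable fluorescent protein would. The feature tables show no promoter, ribosome binding site or terminator for the reporter. This fits a coding-sequence module meant to be combined with separate promoter, RBS and terminator parts into a transcription unit.

The insert contains an internal BbsI site, and the depositor states that this makes it unsuitable for stage-2 Golden Gate cloning. In practice it is limited to first-stage transcription unit assembly, for example when building dynamic reporters for bacterial genetic circuits.
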