LOCUS       Exported 2861 bp ds-DNA circular SYN 13-MAY-2021
DEFINITION  MoClo golden gate assembly CD part with sfYFP-ssrA (superfolder YFP
            with ssrA degradation tag; variant of
            https://www.fpbase.org/protein/yfp/).
ACCESSION   .
VERSION     .
KEYWORDS    C20m
SOURCE      synthetic DNA construct
  ORGANISM  synthetic DNA construct
REFERENCE   1 (bases 1 to 2861)
  TITLE     CIDAR MoClo Extension
REFERENCE   2 (bases 1 to 2861)
  AUTHORS   .
  TITLE     Direct Submission
  JOURNAL   Exported May 13, 2021 from SnapGene Server 1.1.58
            http://www.snapgene.com
FEATURES             Location/Qualifiers
     source          1..2861
                     /organism="synthetic DNA construct"
                     /mol_type="other DNA"
     misc_feature    740..760
                     /label=BioBrick suffix
                     /note="universal suffix for all parts"
     primer_bind     complement(766..783)
                     /label=L4440
                     /note="L4440 vector, forward primer"
     rep_origin      complement(937..1525)
                     /direction=LEFT
                     /label=ori
                     /note="high-copy-number ColE1/pMB1/pBR322/pUC origin of
                     replication"
     primer_bind     complement(1017..1036)
                     /label=pBR322ori-F
                     /note="pBR322 origin, forward primer"
     CDS             complement(1696..2556)
                     /codon_start=1
                     /gene="bla"
                     /product="beta-lactamase"
                     /label=AmpR
                     /note="confers resistance to ampicillin, carbenicillin, and
                     related antibiotics"
                     /translation="MSIQHFRVALIPFFAAFCLPVFAHPETLVKVKDAEDQLGARVGYI
                     ELDLNSGKILESFRPEERFPMMSTFKVLLCGAVLSRIDAGQEQLGRRIHYSQNDLVEYS
                     PVTEKHLTDGMTVRELCSAAITMSDNTAANLLLTTIGGPKELTAFLHNMGDHVTRLDRW
                     EPELNEAIPNDERDTTMPVAMATTLRKLLTGELLTLASRQQLIDWMEADKVAGPLLRSA
                     LPAGWFIADKSGAGERGSRGIIAALGPDGKPSRIVVIYTTGSQATMDERNRQIAEIGAS
                     LIKHW"
     primer_bind     2319..2338
                     /label=Amp-R
                     /note="Ampicillin resistance gene, reverse primer"
     promoter        complement(2557..2661)
                     /gene="bla"
                     /label=AmpR promoter
     primer_bind     2729..2747
                     /label=pBRforEco
                     /note="pBR322 vectors, upsteam of EcoRI site, forward
                     primer"
     terminator      2751..2794
                     /label=bacterial terminator
                     /note="putative bacterial transcription terminator"
     misc_feature    2797..2818
                     /label=BioBrick prefix
                     /note="BioBrick prefix for parts that do not start with
                     ""ATG"""
     CDS             2834..686
                     /codon_start=1
                     /product="GFP variant that folds robustly even when fused
                     to poorly folded proteins (Pedelacq et al., 2006)"
                     /label=superfolder GFP
                     /translation="MRKGEELFTGVVPILVELDGDVNGHKFSVRGEGEGDATNGKLTLK
                     FICTTGKLPVPWPTLVTTLTYGVQCFARYPDHMKQHDFFKSAMPEGYVQERTISFKDDG
                     TYKTRAEVKFEGDTLVNRIELKGIDFKEDGNILGHKLEYNFNSHNVYITADKQKNGIKA
                     NFKIRHNVEDGSVQLADHYQQNTPIGDGPVLLPDNHYLSYQSVLSKDPNEKRDHMVLLE
                     FVTAAGITHGMDELYK"
ORIGIN
        1 gtgtcgtccc tattctggtg gaactggatg gtgatgtcaa cggtcataag ttttccgtgc
       61 gtggcgaggg tgaaggtgac gcaactaatg gtaaactgac gctgaagttc atctgtacta
      121 ctggtaaact gccggtacct tggccgactc tggtaacgac gctgacttat ggtgttcagt
      181 gctttgctcg ttatccggac catatgaagc agcatgactt cttcaagtcc gccatgccgg
      241 aaggctatgt gcaggaacgc acgatttcct ttaaggatga cggcacgtac aaaacgcgtg
      301 cggaagtgaa atttgaaggc gataccctgg taaaccgcat tgagctgaaa ggcattgact
      361 ttaaagaaga cggcaatatc ctgggccata agctggaata caattttaac agccacaatg
      421 tttacatcac cgccgataaa caaaaaaatg gcattaaagc gaattttaaa attcgccaca
      481 acgtggagga tggcagcgtg cagctggctg atcactacca gcaaaacact ccaatcggtg
      541 atggtcctgt tctgctgcca gacaatcact atctgagcta ccaaagcgtt ctgtctaaag
      601 atccgaacga gaaacgcgat catatggttc tgctggagtt cgtaaccgca gcgggcatca
      661 cgcatggtat ggatgaactg tacaaaacta gtgcagcgaa cgacgaaaat tacgcccttg
      721 cagcgtgaag gtagagacct actagtagcg gccgctgcag gcttcctcgc tcactgactc
      781 gctgcgctcg gtcgttcggc tgcggcgagc ggtatcagct cactcaaagg cggtaatacg
      841 gttatccaca gaatcagggg ataacgcagg aaagaacatg tgagcaaaag gccagcaaaa
      901 ggccaggaac cgtaaaaagg ccgcgttgct ggcgtttttc cacaggctcc gcccccctga
      961 cgagcatcac aaaaatcgac gctcaagtca gaggtggcga aacccgacag gactataaag
     1021 ataccaggcg tttccccctg gaagctccct cgtgcgctct cctgttccga ccctgccgct
     1081 taccggatac ctgtccgcct ttctcccttc gggaagcgtg gcgctttctc atagctcacg
     1141 ctgtaggtat ctcagttcgg tgtaggtcgt tcgctccaag ctgggctgtg tgcacgaacc
     1201 ccccgttcag cccgaccgct gcgccttatc cggtaactat cgtcttgagt ccaacccggt
     1261 aagacacgac ttatcgccac tggcagcagc cactggtaac aggattagca gagcgaggta
     1321 tgtaggcggt gctacagagt tcttgaagtg gtggcctaac tacggctaca ctagaagaac
     1381 agtatttggt atctgcgctc tgctgaagcc agttaccttc ggaaaaagag ttggtagctc
     1441 ttgatccggc aaacaaacca ccgctggtag cggtggtttt tttgtttgca agcagcagat
     1501 tacgcgcaga aaaaaaggat ctcaagaaga tcctttgatc ttttctacgg ggtctgacgc
     1561 tcagtggaac gaaaactcac gttaagggat tttggtcatg agattatcaa aaaggatctt
     1621 cacctagatc cttttaaatt aaaaatgaag ttttaaatca atctaaagta tatatgagta
     1681 aacttggtct gacagttacc aatgcttaat cagtgaggca cctatctcag cgatctgtct
     1741 atttcgttca tccatagttg cctgactccc cgtcgtgtag ataactacga tacgggaggg
     1801 cttaccatct ggccccagtg ctgcaatgat accgcgcgac ccacgctcac cggctccaga
     1861 tttatcagca ataaaccagc cagccggaag ggccgagcgc agaagtggtc ctgcaacttt
     1921 atccgcctcc atccagtcta ttaattgttg ccgggaagct agagtaagta gttcgccagt
     1981 taatagtttg cgcaacgttg ttgccattgc tacaggcatc gtggtgtcac gctcgtcgtt
     2041 tggtatggct tcattcagct ccggttccca acgatcaagg cgagttacat gatcccccat
     2101 gttgtgcaaa aaagcggtta gctccttcgg tcctccgatc gttgtcagaa gtaagttggc
     2161 cgcagtgtta tcactcatgg ttatggcagc actgcataat tctcttactg tcatgccatc
     2221 cgtaagatgc ttttctgtga ctggtgagta ctcaaccaag tcattctgag aatagtgtat
     2281 gcggcgaccg agttgctctt gcccggcgtc aatacgggat aataccgcgc cacatagcag
     2341 aactttaaaa gtgctcatca ttggaaaacg ttcttcgggg cgaaaactct caaggatctt
     2401 accgctgttg agatccagtt cgatgtaacc cactcgtgca cccaactgat cttcagcatc
     2461 ttttactttc accagcgttt ctgggtgagc aaaaacagga aggcaaaatg ccgcaaaaaa
     2521 gggaataagg gcgacacgga aatgttgaat actcatactc ttcctttttc aatattattg
     2581 aagcatttat cagggttatt gtctcatgag cggatacata tttgaatgta tttagaaaaa
     2641 taaacaaata ggggttccgc gcacatttcc ccgaaaagtg ccacctgacg tctaagaaac
     2701 cattattatc atgacattaa cctataaaaa taggcgtatc acgaggcaga atttcagata
     2761 aaaaaaatcc ttagctttcg ctaaggatga tttctggaat tcgcggccgc ttctagagac
     2821 tagtgggtct caaatgcgta aaggcgaaga gctgttcact g
//
