Features (pLannotate 1.2.2; 7 found; start..end, strand, type, name):
      5..718     +  CDS            superfolder GFP: GFP variant that folds robustly even when fused to poorly folded proteins (Pédelacq et al., 2006)
    772..792     +  misc_feature   BioBrick suffix: universal suffix for all parts
    969..1557    -  rep_origin     ori: high-copy-number ColE1/pMB1/pBR322/pUC origin of replication
   1728..2588    -  CDS            AmpR: β-lactamase; bla; confers resistance to ampicillin, carbenicillin, and related antibiotics
   2589..2693    -  promoter       AmpR promoter: bla
   2783..2826    -  terminator     bacterial terminator: putative bacterial transcription terminator
   2829..2850    +  misc_feature   BioBrick prefix: BioBrick prefix for parts that do not start with "ATG"
>Addgene plasmid #120961 | C20m | depositor full sequence | sequence record 231029 | C20m sequence 2864 bps
AATGATGCGTAAAGGCGAAGAGCTGTTCACTGGTGTCGTCCCTATTCTGGTGGAACTGGATGGTGATGTC
AACGGTCATAAGTTTTCCGTGCGTGGCGAGGGTGAAGGTGACGCAACTAATGGTAAACTGACGCTGAAGT
TCATCTGTACTACTGGTAAACTGCCGGTACCTTGGCCGACTCTGGTAACGACGCTGACTTATGGTGTTCA
GTGCTTTGCTCGTTATCCGGACCATATGAAGCAGCATGACTTCTTCAAGTCCGCCATGCCGGAAGGCTAT
GTGCAGGAACGCACGATTTCCTTTAAGGATGACGGCACGTACAAAACGCGTGCGGAAGTGAAATTTGAAG
GCGATACCCTGGTAAACCGCATTGAGCTGAAAGGCATTGACTTTAAAGAAGACGGCAATATCCTGGGCCA
TAAGCTGGAATACAATTTTAACAGCCACAATGTTTACATCACCGCCGATAAACAAAAAAATGGCATTAAA
GCGAATTTTAAAATTCGCCACAACGTGGAGGATGGCAGCGTGCAGCTGGCTGATCACTACCAGCAAAACA
CTCCAATCGGTGATGGTCCTGTTCTGCTGCCAGACAATCACTATCTGAGCTACCAAAGCGTTCTGTCTAA
AGATCCGAACGAGAAACGCGATCATATGGTTCTGCTGGAGTTCGTAACCGCAGCGGGCATCACGCATGGT
ATGGATGAACTGTACAAAACTAGTGCAGCGAACGACGAAAATTACGCCCTTGCAGCGTGAAGGTAGAGAC
CTACTAGTAGCGGCCGCTGCAGGCTTCCTCGCTCACTGACTCGCTGCGCTCGGTCGTTCGGCTGCGGCGA
GCGGTATCAGCTCACTCAAAGGCGGTAATACGGTTATCCACAGAATCAGGGGATAACGCAGGAAAGAACA
TGTGAGCAAAAGGCCAGCAAAAGGCCAGGAACCGTAAAAAGGCCGCGTTGCTGGCGTTTTTCCACAGGCT
CCGCCCCCCTGACGAGCATCACAAAAATCGACGCTCAAGTCAGAGGTGGCGAAACCCGACAGGACTATAA
AGATACCAGGCGTTTCCCCCTGGAAGCTCCCTCGTGCGCTCTCCTGTTCCGACCCTGCCGCTTACCGGAT
ACCTGTCCGCCTTTCTCCCTTCGGGAAGCGTGGCGCTTTCTCATAGCTCACGCTGTAGGTATCTCAGTTC
GGTGTAGGTCGTTCGCTCCAAGCTGGGCTGTGTGCACGAACCCCCCGTTCAGCCCGACCGCTGCGCCTTA
TCCGGTAACTATCGTCTTGAGTCCAACCCGGTAAGACACGACTTATCGCCACTGGCAGCAGCCACTGGTA
ACAGGATTAGCAGAGCGAGGTATGTAGGCGGTGCTACAGAGTTCTTGAAGTGGTGGCCTAACTACGGCTA
CACTAGAAGAACAGTATTTGGTATCTGCGCTCTGCTGAAGCCAGTTACCTTCGGAAAAAGAGTTGGTAGC
TCTTGATCCGGCAAACAAACCACCGCTGGTAGCGGTGGTTTTTTTGTTTGCAAGCAGCAGATTACGCGCA
GAAAAAAAGGATCTCAAGAAGATCCTTTGATCTTTTCTACGGGGTCTGACGCTCAGTGGAACGAAAACTC
ACGTTAAGGGATTTTGGTCATGAGATTATCAAAAAGGATCTTCACCTAGATCCTTTTAAATTAAAAATGA
AGTTTTAAATCAATCTAAAGTATATATGAGTAAACTTGGTCTGACAGTTACCAATGCTTAATCAGTGAGG
CACCTATCTCAGCGATCTGTCTATTTCGTTCATCCATAGTTGCCTGACTCCCCGTCGTGTAGATAACTAC
GATACGGGAGGGCTTACCATCTGGCCCCAGTGCTGCAATGATACCGCGCGACCCACGCTCACCGGCTCCA
GATTTATCAGCAATAAACCAGCCAGCCGGAAGGGCCGAGCGCAGAAGTGGTCCTGCAACTTTATCCGCCT
CCATCCAGTCTATTAATTGTTGCCGGGAAGCTAGAGTAAGTAGTTCGCCAGTTAATAGTTTGCGCAACGT
TGTTGCCATTGCTACAGGCATCGTGGTGTCACGCTCGTCGTTTGGTATGGCTTCATTCAGCTCCGGTTCC
CAACGATCAAGGCGAGTTACATGATCCCCCATGTTGTGCAAAAAAGCGGTTAGCTCCTTCGGTCCTCCGA
TCGTTGTCAGAAGTAAGTTGGCCGCAGTGTTATCACTCATGGTTATGGCAGCACTGCATAATTCTCTTAC
TGTCATGCCATCCGTAAGATGCTTTTCTGTGACTGGTGAGTACTCAACCAAGTCATTCTGAGAATAGTGT
ATGCGGCGACCGAGTTGCTCTTGCCCGGCGTCAATACGGGATAATACCGCGCCACATAGCAGAACTTTAA
AAGTGCTCATCATTGGAAAACGTTCTTCGGGGCGAAAACTCTCAAGGATCTTACCGCTGTTGAGATCCAG
TTCGATGTAACCCACTCGTGCACCCAACTGATCTTCAGCATCTTTTACTTTCACCAGCGTTTCTGGGTGA
GCAAAAACAGGAAGGCAAAATGCCGCAAAAAAGGGAATAAGGGCGACACGGAAATGTTGAATACTCATAC
TCTTCCTTTTTCAATATTATTGAAGCATTTATCAGGGTTATTGTCTCATGAGCGGATACATATTTGAATG
TATTTAGAAAAATAAACAAATAGGGGTTCCGCGCACATTTCCCCGAAAAGTGCCACCTGACGTCTAAGAA
ACCATTATTATCATGACATTAACCTATAAAAATAGGCGTATCACGAGGCAGAATTTCAGATAAAAAAAAT
CCTTAGCTTTCGCTAAGGATGATTTCTGGAATTCGCGGCCGCTTCTAGAGACTAGTGGGTCTCA
