>Addgene plasmid #120961 | C20m | depositor partial sequence | sequence record 229976 | insert sequence
AATGATGCGTAAAGGCGAAGAGCTGTTCACTGGTGTCGTCCCTATTCTGGTGGAACTGGATGGTGATGTC
AACGGTCATAAGTTTTCCGTGCGTGGCGAGGGTGAAGGTGACGCAACTAATGGTAAACTGACGCTGAAGT
TCATCTGTACTACTGGTAAACTGCCGGTACCTTGGCCGACTCTGGTAACGACGCTGACTTATGGTGTTCA
GTGCTTTGCTCGTTATCCGGACCATATGAAGCAGCATGACTTCTTCAAGTCCGCCATGCCGGAAGGCTAT
GTGCAGGAACGCACGATTTCCTTTAAGGATGACGGCACGTACAAAACGCGTGCGGAAGTGAAATTTGAAG
GCGATACCCTGGTAAACCGCATTGAGCTGAAAGGCATTGACTTTAAAGAAGACGGCAATATCCTGGGCCA
TAAGCTGGAATACAATTTTAACAGCCACAATGTTTACATCACCGCCGATAAACAAAAAAATGGCATTAAA
GCGAATTTTAAAATTCGCCACAACGTGGAGGATGGCAGCGTGCAGCTGGCTGATCACTACCAGCAAAACA
CTCCAATCGGTGATGGTCCTGTTCTGCTGCCAGACAATCACTATCTGAGCTACCAAAGCGTTCTGTCTAA
AGATCCGAACGAGAAACGCGATCATATGGTTCTGCTGGAGTTCGTAACCGCAGCGGGCATCACGCATGGT
ATGGATGAACTGTACAAAACTAGTGCAGCGAACGACGAAAATTACGCCCTTGCAGCGTGAAGGT
